Addgene plasmid #77680: CARD11 gRNA (BRDN0001144917)
Purpose: 3rd generation lentiviral gRNA plasmid targeting human CARD11
Depositing lab: John Doench & David Root. Depositing organization: Broad Institute. Publication: Optimized sgRNA design to maximize activity and minimize off-target effects of CRISPR-Cas9. Doench JG, Fusi N, Sullender M, Hegde M, Vaimberg EW, Donovan KF, Smith I, Tothova Z, Wilen C, Orchard R, Virgin HW, Listgarten J, Root DE. Nat Biotechnol. 2016 Jan 18. doi: 10.1038/nbt.3437. PubMed 26780180.
Backbone
  Vector backbone: lentiGuide-Puro
  Backbone manufacturer: Zhang Lab (Addgene plasmid # 52963)
  Vector type: Mammalian Expression, Lentiviral, CRISPR
  Selectable markers: Puromycin
Growth in bacteria
  Bacterial resistance: Ampicillin, 100 μg/mL
  Growth temperature: 37°C
  Growth strain: DH5alpha
  Copy number: High Copy
Gene/Insert
  Gene/Insert name: CARD11 (alt names: CARD11; NM_032415.5)
  gRNA/shRNA sequence: TGAGGATCGAGATGGTGCGG
  Species: H. sapiens (human)
  Entrez Gene: CARD11 (a.k.a. BENTA, BIMP3, CARMA1, IMD11, IMD11A, PPBL)
  Promoter: hU6
  Cloning method: Unknown
  Sequencing primers: 5′ U6-F; 3′ pS2-R
Terms and licenses: Academic/Nonprofit Terms; Industry Terms: Not Available to Industry
Depositor comments: The gRNA was designed to target the following Genbank reference sequence(s): NM_032415.5. Note that this plasmid does NOT contain Cas9. It should be used in conjunction with lentiCas9-Blast (Addgene #52962) or otherwise with cell lines already expressing Cas9. Browse the full kinome gRNA library at http://www.addgene.org/pooled-library/broadgpp-human-kinome/ or visit http://www.broadinstitute.org/rnai/public/ for detailed protocols and information.
How to cite: CARD11 gRNA (BRDN0001144917) was a gift from John Doench & David Root (Addgene plasmid # 77680 ; http://n2t.net/addgene:77680 ; RRID:Addgene_77680)
