[The description below was written by a language model from this plasmid's Addgene catalogue record and pLannotate feature annotations shown in this document.]
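Description:
CARD11 gRNA (BRDN0001144917) is a third-generation lentiviral transfer plasmid built on the lentiGuide-Puro backbone. It expresses a single guide RNA directed against human CARD11 (also known as CARMA1), designed against the NM_032415.5 reference transcript. In bacteria it is maintained as a high-copy plasmid through a ColE1/pUC-type origin and selected with ampicillin via the β-lactamase gene. An f1 origin, an SV40 origin and residual lac and phage promoter elements from the parental cloning vector are also annotated.

The viral genome is driven by an RSV promoter fused to a truncated HIV-1 5' LTR, which makes transcription in packaging cells Tat-independent. It carries the Ψ packaging signal with a partial gag sequence, the Rev response element for nuclear export of the full-length RNA, and a cPPT/CTS that aids nuclear import. It ends in a ΔU3 self-inactivating 3' LTR followed by an SV40 polyadenylation signal.

Two expression units sit between the LTRs. A human U6 RNA polymerase III promoter transcribes the CARD11-specific spacer joined to the Streptococcus pyogenes Cas9 guide scaffold. An EF-1α core promoter with its first intron drives puromycin N-acetyltransferase for selection of transduced mammalian cells, and a WPRE downstream enhances transcript expression.

The plasmid does not encode Cas9, so it is meant to be used with a separate Cas9 lentivirus or in cells that already express the nuclease, typically for CARD11 knockout. The guide belongs to a human kinome gRNA collection designed under optimized rules for on-target activity and reduced off-target effects.
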