Features (pLannotate 1.2.2; 29 found; start..end, strand, type, name):
     14..80      +  CDS            small t antigen (fragment): SV40 (simian virus 40) small t antigen
    106..317     +  promoter       EF-1α core promoter: core promoter for human elongation factor EF-1α
    318..1256    +  intron         EF-1α intron A: intron upstream of the start codon of human EF-1α
   1278..1877    +  CDS            PuroR (fragment): puromycin N-acetyltransferase; pac from Streptomyces; confers resistance to puromycin
   1893..2481    +  misc_feature   WPRE: woodchuck hepatitis virus posttranscriptional regulatory element
   2532..2551    +  misc_feature   cPPT/CTS (fragment): central polypurine tract and central termination sequence of HIV-1
   2553..2786    +  LTR            3' LTR (ΔU3): self-inactivating 3' long terminal repeat (LTR) from HIV-1
   2864..2985    +  polyA_signal   SV40 poly(A) signal: SV40 polyadenylation signal
   3025..3160    +  rep_origin     SV40 ori: SV40 origin of replication
   3181..3199    -  promoter       T7 promoter: promoter for bacteriophage T7 RNA polymerase
   3207..3362    +  CDS            lacZα (fragment): LacZα fragment of β-galactosidase; lacZ fragment
   3367..3795    +  rep_origin     f1 ori (sequence partly withheld): f1 bacteriophage origin of replication; arrow indicates direction of (+) strand synthesis
   3848..3952    +  promoter       AmpR promoter: bla
   3953..4813    +  CDS            AmpR: β-lactamase; bla; confers resistance to ampicillin, carbenicillin, and related antibiotics
   4984..5572    +  rep_origin     ori: high-copy-number ColE1/pMB1/pBR322/pUC origin of replication
   5755..5847    +  CDS            lacI (fragment): lac repressor; lacI; The lac repressor binds to the lac operator to inhibit transcription in E. coli. This inhibition can be relieved by adding lactose or isopropyl-β-D-thiogalactopyranoside (IPTG).
   5860..5881    +  protein_bind   CAP binding site: CAP binding activates transcription in the presence of cAMP. E. coli catabolite activator protein
   5896..5926    +  promoter       lac promoter: promoter for the E. coli lac operon
   5934..5950    +  protein_bind   lac operator: The lac repressor binds to the lac operator to inhibit transcription in E. coli. This inhibition can be relieved by adding lactose or isopropyl-β-D-thiogalactopyranoside (IPTG). lac repressor encoded by lacI
   5995..6013    +  promoter       T3 promoter: promoter for bacteriophage T3 RNA polymerase
   6041..6267    +  promoter       RSV promoter: Rous sarcoma virus enhancer/promoter
   6268..6448    +  LTR            5' LTR (truncated): truncated 5' long terminal repeat (LTR) from HIV-1
   6495..6620    +  misc_feature   HIV-1 Ψ: packaging signal of human immunodeficiency virus type 1
   6604..6967    +  CDS            HIV-1 gag (fragment): gag protein from human immunodeficiency virus 1; gag
   7113..7346    +  misc_feature   RRE: The Rev response element (RRE) of HIV-1 allows for Rev-dependent mRNA export from the nucleus to the cytoplasm.
   7723..7749    +  CDS            Rev (fragment): human immunodeficiency virus 1 (HIV-1) Rev protein; rev; enhances nuclear export of unspliced and incompletely spliced viral mRNAs
   7753..7993    +  promoter       U6 promoter: RNA polymerase III promoter for human U6 snRNA
   8023..8098    +  misc_RNA       gRNA scaffold: guide RNA scaffold for the Streptococcus pyogenes CRISPR/Cas9 system
   8154..8271    +  misc_feature   cPPT/CTS: central polypurine tract and central termination sequence of HIV-1
>Addgene plasmid #77680 | CARD11 gRNA (BRDN0001144917) | addgene full sequence | sequence record 188226 | Addgene Assembled Sequence
CCCGGGTGCAAAGATGGATAAAGTTTTAAACAGAGAGGAATCTTTGCAGCTAATGGACCTTCTAGGTCTT
GAAAGGAGTGGGAATTGGCTCCGGTGCCCGTCAGTGGGCAGAGCGCACATCGCCCACAGTCCCCGAGAAG
TTGGGGGGAGGGGTCGGCAATTGATCCGGTGCCTAGAGAAGGTGGCGCGGGGTAAACTGGGAAAGTGATG
TCGTGTACTGGCTCCGCCTTTTTCCCGAGGGTGGGGGAGAACCGTATATAAGTGCAGTAGTCGCCGTGAA
CGTTCTTTTTCGCAACGGGTTTGCCGCCAGAACACAGGTAAGTGCCGTGTGTGGTTCCCGCGGGCCTGGC
CTCTTTACGGGTTATGGCCCTTGCGTGCCTTGAATTACTTCCACCTGGCTGCAGTACGTGATTCTTGATC
CCGAGCTTCGGGTTGGAAGTGGGTGGGAGAGTTCGAGGCCTTGCGCTTAAGGAGCCCCTTCGCCTCGTGC
TTGAGTTGAGGCCTGGCCTGGGCGCTGGGGCCGCCGCGTGCGAATCTGGTGGCACCTTCGCGCCTGTCTC
GCTGCTTTCGATAAGTCTCTAGCCATTTAAAATTTTTGATGACCTGCTGCGACGCTTTTTTTCTGGCAAG
ATAGTCTTGTAAATGCGGGCCAAGATCTGCACACTGGTATTTCGGTTTTTGGGGCCGCGGGCGGCGACGG
GGCCCGTGCGTCCCAGCGCACATGTTCGGCGAGGCGGGGCCTGCGAGCGCGGCCACCGAGAATCGGACGG
GGGTAGTCTCAAGCTGGCCGGCCTGCTCTGGTGCCTGGCCTCGCGCCGCCGTGTATCGCCCCGCCCTGGG
CGGCAAGGCTGGCCCGGTCGGCACCAGTTGCGTGAGCGGAAAGATGGCCGCTTCCCGGCCCTGCTGCAGG
GAGCTCAAAATGGAGGACGCGGCGCTCGGGAGAGCGGGCGGGTGAGTCACCCACACAAAGGAAAAGGGCC
TTTCCGTCCTCAGCCGTCGCTTCATGTGACTCCACGGAGTACCGGGCGCCGTCCAGGCACCTCGATTAGT
TCTCGAGCTTTTGGAGTACGTCGTCTTTAGGTTGGGGGGAGGGGTTTTATGCGATGGAGTTTCCCCACAC
TGAGTGGGTGGAGACTGAAGTTAGGCCAGCTTGGCACTTGATGTAATTCTCCTTGGAATTTGCCCTTTTT
GAGTTTGGATCTTGGTTCATTCTCAAGCCTCAGACAGTGGTTCAAAGTTTTTTTCTTCCATTTCAGGTGT
CGTGACGTACGGCCACCATGACCGAGTACAAGCCCACGGTGCGCCTCGCCACCCGCGACGACGTCCCCAG
GGCCGTACGCACCCTCGCCGCCGCGTTCGCCGACTACCCCGCCACGCGCCACACCGTCGATCCGGACCGC
CACATCGAGCGGGTCACCGAGCTGCAAGAACTCTTCCTCACGCGCGTCGGGCTCGACATCGGCAAGGTGT
GGGTCGCGGACGACGGCGCCGCCGTGGCGGTCTGGACCACGCCGGAGAGCGTCGAAGCGGGGGCGGTGTT
CGCCGAGATCGGCCCGCGCATGGCCGAGTTGAGCGGTTCCCGGCTGGCCGCGCAGCAACAGATGGAAGGC
CTCCTGGCGCCGCACCGGCCCAAGGAGCCCGCGTGGTTCCTGGCCACCGTCGGAGTCTCGCCCGACCACC
AGGGCAAGGGTCTGGGCAGCGCCGTCGTGCTCCCCGGAGTGGAGGCGGCCGAGCGCGCCGGGGTGCCCGC
CTTCCTGGAGACCTCCGCGCCCCGCAACCTCCCCTTCTACGAGCGGCTCGGCTTCACCGTCACCGCCGAC
GTCGAGGTGCCCGAAGGACCGCGCACCTGGTGCATGACCCGCAAGCCCGGTGCCTGAACGCGTTAAGTCG
ACAATCAACCTCTGGATTACAAAATTTGTGAAAGATTGACTGGTATTCTTAACTATGTTGCTCCTTTTAC
GCTATGTGGATACGCTGCTTTAATGCCTTTGTATCATGCTATTGCTTCCCGTATGGCTTTCATTTTCTCC
TCCTTGTATAAATCCTGGTTGCTGTCTCTTTATGAGGAGTTGTGGCCCGTTGTCAGGCAACGTGGCGTGG
TGTGCACTGTGTTTGCTGACGCAACCCCCACTGGTTGGGGCATTGCCACCACCTGTCAGCTCCTTTCCGG
GACTTTCGCTTTCCCCCTCCCTATTGCCACGGCGGAACTCATCGCCGCCTGCCTTGCCCGCTGCTGGACA
GGGGCTCGGCTGTTGGGCACTGACAATTCCGTGGTGTTGTCGGGGAAATCATCGTCCTTTCCTTGGCTGC
TCGCCTGTGTTGCCACCTGGATTCTGCGCGGGACGTCCTTCTGCTACGTCCCTTCGGCCCTCAATCCAGC
GGACCTTCCTTCCCGCGGCCTGCTGCCGGCTCTGCGGCCTCTTCCGCGTCTTCGCCTTCGCCCTCAGACG
AGTCGGATCTCCCTTTGGGCCGCCTCCCCGCGTCGACTTTAAGACCAATGACTTACAAGGCAGCTGTAGA
TCTTAGCCACTTTTTAAAAGAAAAGGGGGGACTGGAAGGGCTAATTCACTCCCAACGAAGACAAGATCTG
CTTTTTGCTTGTACTGGGTCTCTCTGGTTAGACCAGATCTGAGCCTGGGAGCTCTCTGGCTAACTAGGGA
ACCCACTGCTTAAGCCTCAATAAAGCTTGCCTTGAGTGCTTCAAGTAGTGTGTGCCCGTCTGTTGTGTGA
CTCTGGTAACTAGAGATCCCTCAGACCCTTTTAGTCAGTGTGGAAAATCTCTAGCAGTACGTATAGTAGT
TCATGTCATCTTATTATTCAGTATTTATAACTTGCAAAGAAATGAATATCAGAGAGTGAGAGGAACTTGT
TTATTGCAGCTTATAATGGTTACAAATAAAGCAATAGCATCACAAATTTCACAAATAAAGCATTTTTTTC
ACTGCATTCTAGTTGTGGTTTGTCCAAACTCATCAATGTATCTTATCATGTCTGGCTCTAGCTATCCCGC
CCCTAACTCCGCCCATCCCGCCCCTAACTCCGCCCAGTTCCGCCCATTCTCCGCCCCATGGCTGACTAAT
TTTTTTTATTTATGCAGAGGCCGAGGCCGCCTCGGCCTCTGAGCTATTCCAGAAGTAGTGAGGAGGCTTT
TTTGGAGGCCTAGGGACGTACCCAATTCGCCCTATAGTGAGTCGTATTACGCGCGCTCACTGGCCGTCGT
TTTACAACGTCGTGACTGGGAAAACCCTGGCGTTACCCAACTTAATCGCCTTGCAGCACATCCCCCTTTC
GCCAGCTGGCGTAATAGCGAAGAGGCCCGCACCGATCGCCCTTCCCAACAGTTGCGCAGCCTGAATGGCG
AATGGG
[124 nt withheld, positions 3367-3490]
C
[91 nt withheld, positions 3492-3582]
A
[49 nt withheld, positions 3584-3632]
CCTTTGACGTTGGAGTCCACGTTCTTT
[37 nt withheld, positions 3660-3696]
ACCCTATCTCGGTCTATTCTTTTGATTTATAAGGGATTTTGCCGATTTCGGCCTATTGGTTAAAAAATGA
GCTGATTTAACAAAAATTTAACGCGAATTTTAACAAAATATTAACGCTTACAATTTAGGTGGCACTTTTC
GGGGAAATGTGCGCGGAACCCCTATTTGTTTATTTTTCTAAATACATTCAAATATGTATCCGCTCATGAG
ACAATAACCCTGATAAATGCTTCAATAATATTGAAAAAGGAAGAGTATGAGTATTCAACATTTCCGTGTC
GCCCTTATTCCCTTTTTTGCGGCATTTTGCCTTCCTGTTTTTGCTCACCCAGAAACGCTGGTGAAAGTAA
AAGATGCTGAAGATCAGTTGGGTGCACGAGTGGGTTACATCGAACTGGATCTCAACAGCGGTAAGATCCT
TGAGAGTTTTCGCCCCGAAGAACGTTTTCCAATGATGAGCACTTTTAAAGTTCTGCTATGTGGCGCGGTA
TTATCCCGTATTGACGCCGGGCAAGAGCAACTCGGTCGCCGCATACACTATTCTCAGAATGACTTGGTTG
AGTACTCACCAGTCACAGAAAAGCATCTTACGGATGGCATGACAGTAAGAGAATTATGCAGTGCTGCCAT
AACCATGAGTGATAACACTGCGGCCAACTTACTTCTGACAACGATCGGAGGACCGAAGGAGCTAACCGCT
TTTTTGCACAACATGGGGGATCATGTAACTCGCCTTGATCGTTGGGAACCGGAGCTGAATGAAGCCATAC
CAAACGACGAGCGTGACACCACGATGCCTGTAGCAATGGCAACAACGTTGCGCAAACTATTAACTGGCGA
ACTACTTACTCTAGCTTCCCGGCAACAATTAATAGACTGGATGGAGGCGGATAAAGTTGCAGGACCACTT
CTGCGCTCGGCCCTTCCGGCTGGCTGGTTTATTGCTGATAAATCTGGAGCCGGTGAGCGTGGGTCTCGCG
GTATCATTGCAGCACTGGGGCCAGATGGTAAGCCCTCCCGTATCGTAGTTATCTACACGACGGGGAGTCA
GGCAACTATGGATGAACGAAATAGACAGATCGCTGAGATAGGTGCCTCACTGATTAAGCATTGGTAACTG
TCAGACCAAGTTTACTCATATATACTTTAGATTGATTTAAAACTTCATTTTTAATTTAAAAGGATCTAGG
TGAAGATCCTTTTTGATAATCTCATGACCAAAATCCCTTAACGTGAGTTTTCGTTCCACTGAGCGTCAGA
CCCCGTAGAAAAGATCAAAGGATCTTCTTGAGATCCTTTTTTTCTGCGCGTAATCTGCTGCTTGCAAACA
AAAAAACCACCGCTACCAGCGGTGGTTTGTTTGCCGGATCAAGAGCTACCAACTCTTTTTCCGAAGGTAA
CTGGCTTCAGCAGAGCGCAGATACCAAATACTGTTCTTCTAGTGTAGCCGTAGTTAGGCCACCACTTCAA
GAACTCTGTAGCACCGCCTACATACCTCGCTCTGCTAATCCTGTTACCAGTGGCTGCTGCCAGTGGCGAT
AAGTCGTGTCTTACCGGGTTGGACTCAAGACGATAGTTACCGGATAAGGCGCAGCGGTCGGGCTGAACGG
GGGGTTCGTGCACACAGCCCAGCTTGGAGCGAACGACCTACACCGAACTGAGATACCTACAGCGTGAGCT
ATGAGAAAGCGCCACGCTTCCCGAAGGGAGAAAGGCGGACAGGTATCCGGTAAGCGGCAGGGTCGGAACA
GGAGAGCGCACGAGGGAGCTTCCAGGGGGAAACGCCTGGTATCTTTATAGTCCTGTCGGGTTTCGCCACC
TCTGACTTGAGCGTCGATTTTTGTGATGCTCGTCAGGGGGGCGGAGCCTATGGAAAAACGCCAGCAACGC
GGCCTTTTTACGGTTCCTGGCCTTTTGCTGGCCTTTTGCTCACATGTTCTTTCCTGCGTTATCCCCTGAT
TCTGTGGATAACCGTATTACCGCCTTTGAGTGAGCTGATACCGCTCGCCGCAGCCGAACGACCGAGCGCA
GCGAGTCAGTGAGCGAGGAAGCGGAAGAGCGCCCAATACGCAAACCGCCTCTCCCCGCGCGTTGGCCGAT
TCATTAATGCAGCTGGCACGACAGGTTTCCCGACTGGAAAGCGGGCAGTGAGCGCAACGCAATTAATGTG
AGTTAGCTCACTCATTAGGCACCCCAGGCTTTACACTTTATGCTTCCGGCTCGTATGTTGTGTGGAATTG
TGAGCGGATAACAATTTCACACAGGAAACAGCTATGACCATGATTACGCCAAGCGCGCAATTAACCCTCA
CTAAAGGGAACAAAAGCTGGAGCTGCAAGCTTAATGTAGTCTTATGCAATACTCTTGTAGTCTTGCAACA
TGGTAACGATGAGTTAGCAACATGCCTTACAAGGAGAGAAAAAGCACCGTGCATGCCGATTGGTGGAAGT
AAGGTGGTACGATCGTGCCTTATTAGGAAGGCAACAGACGGGTCTGACATGGATTGGACGAACCACTGAA
TTGCCGCATTGCAGAGATATTGTATTTAAGTGCCTAGCTCGATACATAAACGGGTCTCTCTGGTTAGACC
AGATCTGAGCCTGGGAGCTCTCTGGCTAACTAGGGAACCCACTGCTTAAGCCTCAATAAAGCTTGCCTTG
AGTGCTTCAAGTAGTGTGTGCCCGTCTGTTGTGTGACTCTGGTAACTAGAGATCCCTCAGACCCTTTTAG
TCAGTGTGGAAAATCTCTAGCAGTGGCGCCCGAACAGGGACTTGAAAGCGAAAGGGAAACCAGAGGAGCT
CTCTCGACGCAGGACTCGGCTTGCTGAAGCGCGCACGGCAAGAGGCGAGGGGCGGCGACTGGTGAGTACG
CCAAAAATTTTGACTAGCGGAGGCTAGAAGGAGAGAGATGGGTGCGAGAGCGTCAGTATTAAGCGGGGGA
GAATTAGATCGCGATGGGAAAAAATTCGGTTAAGGCCAGGGGGAAAGAAAAAATATAAATTAAAACATAT
AGTATGGGCAAGCAGGGAGCTAGAACGATTCGCAGTTAATCCTGGCCTGTTAGAAACATCAGAAGGCTGT
AGACAAATACTGGGACAGCTACAACCATCCCTTCAGACAGGATCAGAAGAACTTAGATCATTATATAATA
CAGTAGCAACCCTCTATTGTGTGCATCAAAGGATAGAGATAAAAGACACCAAGGAAGCTTTAGACAAGAT
AGAGGAAGAGCAAAACAAAAGTAAGACCACCGCACAGCAAGCGGCCGCTGATCTTCAGACCTGGAGGAGG
AGATATGAGGGACAATTGGAGAAGTGAATTATATAAATATAAAGTAGTAAAAATTGAACCATTAGGAGTA
GCACCCACCAAGGCAAAGAGAAGAGTGGTGCAGAGAGAAAAAAGAGCAGTGGGAATAGGAGCTTTGTTCC
TTGGGTTCTTGGGAGCAGCAGGAAGCACTATGGGCGCAGCGTCAATGACGCTGACGGTACAGGCCAGACA
ATTATTGTCTGGTATAGTGCAGCAGCAGAACAATTTGCTGAGGGCTATTGAGGCGCAACAGCATCTGTTG
CAACTCACAGTCTGGGGCATCAAGCAGCTCCAGGCAAGAATCCTGGCTGTGGAAAGATACCTAAAGGATC
AACAGCTCCTGGGGATTTGGGGTTGCTCTGGAAAACTCATTTGCACCACTGCTGTGCCTTGGAATGCTAG
TTGGAGTAATAAATCTCTGGAACAGATTTGGAATCACACGACCTGGATGGAGTGGGACAGAGAAATTAAC
AATTACACAAGCTTAATACACTCCTTAATTGAAGAATCGCAAAACCAGCAAGAAAAGAATGAACAAGAAT
TATTGGAATTAGATAAATGGGCAAGTTTGTGGAATTGGTTTAACATAACAAATTGGCTGTGGTATATAAA
ATTATTCATAATGATAGTAGGAGGCTTGGTAGGTTTAAGAATAGTTTTTGCTGTACTTTCTATAGTGAAT
AGAGTTAGGCAGGGATATTCACCATTATCGTTTCAGACCCACCTCCCAACCCCGAGGGGACCCAGAGAGG
GCCTATTTCCCATGATTCCTTCATATTTGCATATACGATACAAGGCTGTTAGAGAGATAATTAGAATTAA
TTTGACTGTAAACACAAAGATATTAGTACAAAATACGTGACGTAGAAAGTAATAATTTCTTGGGTAGTTT
GCAGTTTTAAAATTATGTTTTAAAATGGACTATCATATGCTTACCGTAACTTGAAAGTATTTCGATTTCT
TGGCTTTATATATCTTGTGGAAAGGACGAAACACCGTGAGGATCGAGATGGTGCGGGTTTTAGAGCTAGA
AATAGCAAGTTAAAATAAGGCTAGTCCGTTATCAACTTGAAAAAGTGGCACCGAGTCGGTGCTTTTTTAA
GCTTGGCGTAACTAGATCTTGAGACAAATGGCAGTATTCATCCACAATTTTAAAAGAAAAGGGGGGATTG
GGGGGTACAGTGCAGGGGAAAGAATAGTAGACATAATAGCAACAGACATACAAACTAAAGAATTACAAAA
ACAAATTACAAAAATTCAAAATTTTCGGGTTTATTACAGGGACAGCAGAGATCCACTTTGGCGCCGGCTC
GAGGGGG
