>Addgene plasmid #77680 | CARD11 gRNA (BRDN0001144917) | depositor partial sequence | sequence record 145140 | Target Sequence
TGAGGATCGAGATGGTGCGG
