>Addgene plasmid #77680 | CARD11 gRNA (BRDN0001144917) | addgene partial sequence | sequence record 188225 | hU6-F
TAGAAAGTAATAATTTCTTGGGTAGTTTGCAGTTTTAAAATTATGTTTTAAAATGGACTATCATATGCTT
ACCGTAACTTGAAAGTATTTCGATTTCTTGGCTTTATATATCTTGTGGAAAGGACGAAACACCGTGAGGA
TCGAGATGGTGCGGGTTTTAGAGCTAGAAATAGCAAGTTAAAATAAGGCTAGTCCGTTATCAACTTGAAA
AAGTGGCACCGAGTCGGTGCTTTTTTAAGCTTGGCGTAACTAGATCTTGAGACAAATGGCAGTATTCATC
CACAATTTTAAAAGAAAAGGGGGGATTGGGGGGTACAGTGCAGGGGAAAGAATAGTAGACATAATAGCAA
CAGACATACAAACTAAAGAATTACAAAAACAAATTACAAAAATTCAAAATTTTCGGGTTTATTACAGGGA
CAGCAGAGATCCACTTTGGCGCCGGCTCGAGGGGGCCCGGGTGCAAAGATGGATAAAGTTTTAAACAGAG
AGGAATCTTTGCAGCTAATGGACCTTCTAGGTCTTGAAAGGAGTGGGAATTGGCTCCGGTGCCCGTCAGT
GGGCAGAGCG
